Addgene plasmid #169798: pBS-ACTB-C200-GFPfr1
Purpose: THe donor vector for the ACTB gene locus.
Depositing lab: Natsuko Chiba. Depositing organization: Tohoku University. Publication: Evaluation of site-specific homologous recombination activity of BRCA1 by direct quantitation of gene editing efficiency. Yoshino Y, Endo S, Chen Z, Qi H, Watanabe G, Chiba N. Sci Rep. 2019 Feb 7;9(1):1644. doi: 10.1038/s41598-018-38311-x. PubMed 30733539.
Backbone
  Vector backbone: pBlueScript II SK (+)
  Backbone manufacturer: Stratagene
  Backbone size w/o insert (bp): 2959
  Total vector size (bp): 3383
  Modifications to backbone: None
  Vector type: HR donor vector for human ACTB gene.
Growth in bacteria
  Bacterial resistance: Ampicillin, 100 μg/mL
  Growth temperature: 37°C
  Growth strain: DH5alpha
  Copy number: High Copy
Gene/Insert
  Gene/Insert name: Donor sequence to ACTB gene for HR
  Species: H. sapiens (human)
  Insert size (bp): 424
  Mutation: Partial sequence of GFP is inserted before the stop codon of ACTB gene.
  Cloning method: Restriction Enzyme; 5′ cloning site RcoRV (destroyed during cloning); 3′ cloning site RcoRV (destroyed during cloning)
  Sequencing primers: 5′ TAATACGACTCACTATAGG; 3′ AATTAACCCTCACTAAAGG
Terms and licenses: Academic/Nonprofit Terms; Industry Terms: Not Available to Industry
How to cite: pBS-ACTB-C200-GFPfr1 was a gift from Natsuko Chiba (Addgene plasmid # 169798 ; http://n2t.net/addgene:169798 ; RRID:Addgene_169798)
