[The description below was written by a language model from this plasmid's Addgene catalogue record and pLannotate feature annotations shown in this document.]
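Description:
pBS-ACTB-C200-GFPfr1 is a homologous recombination donor plasmid for the human ACTB (β-actin) locus, built in the pBluescript II SK(+) cloning backbone. It is a bacterial plasmid with no mammalian expression cassette of its own. Propagation in E. coli relies on the high-copy ColE1/pUC origin, and selection is by ampicillin through the β-lactamase gene and its promoter. The usual pBluescript elements are also present: an f1 phage origin for single-stranded DNA production, the lac promoter/operator region with a disrupted lacZα fragment, and T7 and T3 promoters flanking the remnants of the multiple cloning site. The insert was placed at a blunt restriction site in the polylinker that was destroyed during cloning.

The payload is a donor sequence listed as 424 bp, derived from the human ACTB gene, in which a partial GFP sequence sits immediately before the ACTB stop codon. The feature table is consistent with this. It shows a short actin coding segment (annotated by similarity to a nematode actin, reflecting how conserved actins are) followed directly by a 24-nt match to the C-terminal part of a GFP-family protein, with further unannotated sequence that presumably forms the downstream homology region. No promoter, selectable marker for mammalian cells or complete fluorescent protein is annotated, so the GFP fragment appears to act as a small knock-in sequence tag rather than a functional reporter.

According to the record and its associated publication title, the plasmid serves as the repair template for site-specific gene editing at ACTB, allowing homologous recombination activity, such as that dependent on BRCA1, to be assessed by direct quantitation of editing efficiency. The sequenced record (3,320 nt) is slightly shorter than the catalogue total size of 3,383 bp.
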