Features (pLannotate 1.2.2; 15 found; start..end, strand, type, name):
     62..490     -  rep_origin     f1 ori (sequence partly withheld): f1 bacteriophage origin of replication; arrow indicates direction of (+) strand synthesis
    495..650     -  CDS            lacZα (fragment): LacZα fragment of β-galactosidase; lacZ fragment
    658..676     +  promoter       T7 promoter: promoter for bacteriophage T7 RNA polymerase
    685..705     -  misc_feature   MCS (fragment): pBluescript multiple cloning site
    810..905     +  CDS            ACT_DICVI: Experimental evidence at transcript level: Swiss-Prot protein existence level 2. Actins are highly conserved proteins that are involved in various types of cell motility and are ubiquitously expressed in all eukaryotic cells. From Dictyocaulus viviparus (Bovine lungworm).
    906..929     +  CDS            VC155 (fragment): C-terminal fragment of mVenus for use in bimolecular fluorescence complementation (BiFC) (Kodama and Hu, 2010)
   1128..1151    -  misc_feature   MCS (fragment): pBluescript multiple cloning site
   1164..1182    -  promoter       T3 promoter: promoter for bacteriophage T3 RNA polymerase
   1227..1243    -  protein_bind   lac operator: The lac repressor binds to the lac operator to inhibit transcription in E. coli. This inhibition can be relieved by adding lactose or isopropyl-β-D-thiogalactopyranoside (IPTG). lac repressor encoded by lacI
   1251..1281    -  promoter       lac promoter: promoter for the E. coli lac operon
   1296..1317    -  protein_bind   CAP binding site: CAP binding activates transcription in the presence of cAMP. E. coli catabolite activator protein
   1330..1422    -  CDS            lacI (fragment): lac repressor; lacI; The lac repressor binds to the lac operator to inhibit transcription in E. coli. This inhibition can be relieved by adding lactose or isopropyl-β-D-thiogalactopyranoside (IPTG).
   1605..2193    -  rep_origin     ori: high-copy-number ColE1/pMB1/pBR322/pUC origin of replication
   2364..3224    -  CDS            AmpR: β-lactamase; bla; confers resistance to ampicillin, carbenicillin, and related antibiotics
   3225..9       -  promoter       AmpR promoter (across the origin): bla
>Addgene plasmid #169798 | pBS-ACTB-C200-GFPfr1 | addgene full sequence | sequence record 345814 | Addgene NGS Result
GGTTCCGCGCACATTTCCCCGAAAAGTGCCACCTAAATTGTAAGCGTTAATATTTTGTTAAAATTCGCGT
TAAATTTTTGTTAAATCAGCTCATTTTTTAACCAATAGGCCGAAATCGGCAAAATCCCTTATAAATCAAA
AGAATAGACCGAGATAGGGT
[37 nt withheld, positions 161-197]
AAAGAACGTGGACTCCAACGTCAAAGG
[49 nt withheld, positions 225-273]
T
[91 nt withheld, positions 275-365]
G
[124 nt withheld, positions 367-490]
CCCATTCGCCATTCAGGCTGCGCAACTGTTGGGAAGGGCGATCGGTGCGGGCCTCTTCGCTATTACGCCA
GCTGGCGAAAGGGGGATGTGCTGCAAGGCGATTAAGTTGGGTAACGCCAGGGTTTTCCCAGTCACGACGT
TGTAAAACGACGGCCAGTGAGCGCGCGTAATACGACTCACTATAGGGCGAATTGGGTACCGGGCCCCCCC
TCGAGTGGTGTGTGGGGAGCTGTCACATCCAGGGTCCTCACTGCCTGTCCCCTTCCCTCCTCAGATCATT
GCTCCTCCTGAGCGCAAGTACTCCGTGTGGATCGGCGGCTCCATCCTGGCCTCGCTGTCCACCTTCCAGC
AGATGTGGATCAGCAAGCAGGAGTATGACGAGTCCGGCCCCTCCATCGTCCACCGCAAATGCTTCGGTCC
TGCTGGAGTTCGTGACCGCTAGGCGGACTATGACTTAGTTGCGTTACACCCTTTCTTGACAAAACCTAAC
TTGCGCAGAAAACAAGATGAGATTGGCATGGCTTTATTTGTTTTTTTTGTTTTGTTTTGGTTTTTTTTTT
TTTTGGCTTGACTCAGGATTTAAAAACTGGAACGGTGAAGGTGACAGCAGTCGGTTGGAGCGAGCATCCC
CCAAAGTGCGGCCGCCACCGCGGTGGAGCTCCAGCTTTTGTTCCCTTTAGTGAGGGTTAATTGCGCGCTT
GGCGTAATCATGGTCATAGCTGTTTCCTGTGTGAAATTGTTATCCGCTCACAATTCCACACAACATACGA
GCCGGAAGCATAAAGTGTAAAGCCTGGGGTGCCTAATGAGTGAGCTAACTCACATTAATTGCGTTGCGCT
CACTGCCCGCTTTCCAGTCGGGAAACCTGTCGTGCCAGCTGCATTAATGAATCGGCCAACGCGCGGGGAG
AGGCGGTTTGCGTATTGGGCGCTCTTCCGCTTCCTCGCTCACTGACTCGCTGCGCTCGGTCGTTCGGCTG
CGGCGAGCGGTATCAGCTCACTCAAAGGCGGTAATACGGTTATCCACAGAATCAGGGGATAACGCAGGAA
AGAACATGTGAGCAAAAGGCCAGCAAAAGGCCAGGAACCGTAAAAAGGCCGCGTTGCTGGCGTTTTTCCA
TAGGCTCCGCCCCCCTGACGAGCATCACAAAAATCGACGCTCAAGTCAGAGGTGGCGAAACCCGACAGGA
CTATAAAGATACCAGGCGTTTCCCCCTGGAAGCTCCCTCGTGCGCTCTCCTGTTCCGACCCTGCCGCTTA
CCGGATACCTGTCCGCCTTTCTCCCTTCGGGAAGCGTGGCGCTTTCTCATAGCTCACGCTGTAGGTATCT
CAGTTCGGTGTAGGTCGTTCGCTCCAAGCTGGGCTGTGTGCACGAACCCCCCGTTCAGCCCGACCGCTGC
GCCTTATCCGGTAACTATCGTCTTGAGTCCAACCCGGTAAGACACGACTTATCGCCACTGGCAGCAGCCA
CTGGTAACAGGATTAGCAGAGCGAGGTATGTAGGCGGTGCTACAGAGTTCTTGAAGTGGTGGCCTAACTA
CGGCTACACTAGAAGAACAGTATTTGGTATCTGCGCTCTGCTGAAGCCAGTTACCTTCGGAAAAAGAGTT
GGTAGCTCTTGATCCGGCAAACAAACCACCGCTGGTAGCGGTGGTTTTTTTGTTTGCAAGCAGCAGATTA
CGCGCAGAAAAAAAGGATCTCAAGAAGATCCTTTGATCTTTTCTACGGGGTCTGACGCTCAGTGGAACGA
AAACTCACGTTAAGGGATTTTGGTCATGAGATTATCAAAAAGGATCTTCACCTAGATCCTTTTAAATTAA
AAATGAAGTTTTAAATCAATCTAAAGTATATATGAGTAAACTTGGTCTGACAGTTACCAATGCTTAATCA
GTGAGGCACCTATCTCAGCGATCTGTCTATTTCGTTCATCCATAGTTGCCTGACTCCCCGTCGTGTAGAT
AACTACGATACGGGAGGGCTTACCATCTGGCCCCAGTGCTGCAATGATACCGCGAGACCCACGCTCACCG
GCTCCAGATTTATCAGCAATAAACCAGCCAGCCGGAAGGGCCGAGCGCAGAAGTGGTCCTGCAACTTTAT
CCGCCTCCATCCAGTCTATTAATTGTTGCCGGGAAGCTAGAGTAAGTAGTTCGCCAGTTAATAGTTTGCG
CAACGTTGTTGCCATTGCTACAGGCATCGTGGTGTCACGCTCGTCGTTTGGTATGGCTTCATTCAGCTCC
GGTTCCCAACGATCAAGGCGAGTTACATGATCCCCCATGTTGTGCAAAAAAGCGGTTAGCTCCTTCGGTC
CTCCGATCGTTGTCAGAAGTAAGTTGGCCGCAGTGTTATCACTCATGGTTATGGCAGCACTGCATAATTC
TCTTACTGTCATGCCATCCGTAAGATGCTTTTCTGTGACTGGTGAGTACTCAACCAAGTCATTCTGAGAA
TAGTGTATGCGGCGACCGAGTTGCTCTTGCCCGGCGTCAATACGGGATAATACCGCGCCACATAGCAGAA
CTTTAAAAGTGCTCATCATTGGAAAACGTTCTTCGGGGCGAAAACTCTCAAGGATCTTACCGCTGTTGAG
ATCCAGTTCGATGTAACCCACTCGTGCACCCAACTGATCTTCAGCATCTTTTACTTTCACCAGCGTTTCT
GGGTGAGCAAAAACAGGAAGGCAAAATGCCGCAAAAAAGGGAATAAGGGCGACACGGAAATGTTGAATAC
TCATACTCTTCCTTTTTCAATATTATTGAAGCATTTATCAGGGTTATTGTCTCATGAGCGGATACATATT
TGAATGTATTTAGAAAAATAAACAAATAGG
